>Addgene plasmid #14206 | pAG303GPD-ccdB-EYFP | depositor full sequence | sequence record 7869 | Author sequence
TCGCGCGTTTCGGTGATGACGGTGAAAACCTCTGACACATGCAGCTCCCGGAGACGGTCACAGCTTGTCT
GTAAGCGGATGCCGGGAGCAGACAAGCCCGTCAGGGCGCGTCAGCGGGTGTTGGCGGGTGTCGGGGCTGG
CTTAACTATGCGGCATCAGAGCAGATTGTACTGAGAGTGCACCATAATTCCGTTTTAAGAGCTTGGTGAG
CGCTAGGAGTCACTGCCAGGTATCGTTTGAACACGGCATTAGTCAGGGAAGTCATAACACAGTCCTTTCC
CGCAATTTTCTTTTTCTATTACTCTTGGCCTCCTCTAGTACACTCTATATTTTTTTATGCCTCGGTAATG
ATTTTCATTTTTTTTTTTCCACCTAGCGGATGACTCTTTTTTTTTCTTAGCGATTGGCATTATCACATAA
TGAATTATACATTATATAAAGTAATGTGATTTCTTCGAAGAATATACTAAAAAATGAGCAGGCAAGATAA
ACGAAGGCAAAGATGACAGAGCAGAAAGCCCTAGTAAAGCGTATTACAAATGAAACCAAGATTCAGATTG
CGATCTCTTTAAAGGGTGGTCCCCTAGCGATAGAGCACTCGATCTTCCCAGAAAAAGAGGCAGAAGCAGT
AGCAGAACAGGCCACACAATCGCAAGTGATTAACGTCCACACAGGTATAGGGTTTCTGGACCATATGATA
CATGCTCTGGCCAAGCATTCCGGCTGGTCGCTAATCGTTGAGTGCATTGGTGACTTACACATAGACGACC
ATCACACCACTGAAGACTGCGGGATTGCTCTCGGTCAAGCTTTTAAAGAGGCCCTACTGGCGCGTGGAGT
AAAAAGGTTTGGATCAGGATTTGCGCCTTTGGATGAGGCACTTTCCAGAGCGGTGGTAGATCTTTCGAAC
AGGCCGTACGCAGTTGTCGAACTTGGTTTGCAAAGGGAGAAAGTAGGAGATCTCTCTTGCGAGATGATCC
CGCATTTTCTTGAAAGCTTTGCAGAGGCTAGCAGAATTACCCTCCACGTTGATTGTCTGCGAGGCAAGAA
TGATCATCACCGTAGTGAGAGTGCGTTCAAGGCTCTTGCGGTTGCCATAAGAGAAGCCACCTCGCCCAAT
GGTACCAACGATGTTCCCTCCACCAAAGGTGTTCTTATGTAGTGACACCGATTATTTAAAGCTGCAGCAT
ACGATATATATACATGTGTATATATGTATACCTATGAATGTCAGTAAGTATGTATACGAACAGTATGATA
CTGAAGATGACAAGGTAATGCATCATTCTATACGTGTCATTCTGAACGAGGCGCGCTTTCCTTTTTTCTT
TTTGCTTTTTCTTTTTTTTTCTCTTGAACTCGACGGATCATATGCGGTGTGAAATACCGCACAGATGCGT
AAGGAGAAAATACCGCATCAGGAAATTGTAAACGTTAATATTTTGTTAAAATTCGCGTTAAATTTTTGTT
AAATCAGCTCATTTTTTAACCAATAGGCCGAAATCGGCAAAATCCCTTATAAATCAAAAGAATAGACCGA
GATAGGGT
[37 nt withheld, positions 1549-1585]
AAAGAACGTGGACTCCAACGTCAAAGG
[49 nt withheld, positions 1613-1661]
T
[91 nt withheld, positions 1663-1753]
G
[124 nt withheld, positions 1755-1878]
CGCGCCATTCGCCATTCAGGCTGCGCAACTGTTGGGAAGGGCGATCGGTGCGGGCCTCTTCGCTATTACG
CCAGCTGGCGAAGGGGGGATGTGCTGCAAGGCGATTAAGTTGGGTAACGCCAGGGTTTTCCCAGTCACGA
CGTTGTAAAACGACGGCCAGTGAATTGTAATACGACTCACTATAGGGCGAATTGGAGCTCTTCGAGTTTA
TCATTATCAATACTCGCCATTTCAAAGAATACGTAAATAATTAATAGTAGTGATTTTCCTAACTTTATTT
AGTCAAAAAATTAGCCTTTTAATTCTGCTGTAACCCGTACATGCCCAAAATAGGGGGCGGGTTACACAGA
ATATATAACACCGAAGGTGCCTGGGTGAACAGGTTTATTCCTGGCATCCACTAAATATAATGGAGCCCGC
TTTTTAAGCTGGCATCCAGAAAAAAAAAGAATCCCAGCACCAAAATATTGTTTTCTTCACCAACCATCAG
TTCATAGGTCCATTCTCTTAGCGCAACTACAGAGAACAGGGGCACAAACAGGCAAAAAACGGGCACAACC
TCAATGGAGTGATGCAACCTGCCTGGAGTAAATGATGACACAAGGCAATTGACCCACGCATGTATCTATC
TCATTTTCTTACACCTTCTATTACCTTCTGCTCTCTCTGATTTGGAAAAAGCTGAAAAAAAAGGTTGAAA
CCAGTTCCCTGAAATTATTCCCCTACTTGACTAATAAGTATATAAAGACGGTAGGTATTGATTGTAATTC
TGTAAATCTATTTCTTAAACTTCTTAAATTCTACTTTTATAGTTAGTCTTTTTTTTAGTTTTAAAACACC
AGAACTTAGTTTCGACGGATTCTAGAACTAGTGGATCCCCCATCACAAGTTTGTACAAAAAAGCTGAACG
AGAAACGTAAAATGATATAAATATCAATATATTAAATTAGATTTTGCATAAAAAACAGACTACATAATAC
TGTAAAACACAACATATCCAGTCACTATGGCGGCCGCATTAGGCACCCCAGGCTTTACACTTTATGCTTC
CGGCTCGTATAATGTGTGGATTTTGAGTTAGGATCCGTCGAGATTTTCAGGAGCTAAGGAAGCTAAAATG
GAGAAAAAAATCACTGGATATACCACCGTTGATATATCCCAATGGCATCGTAAAGAACATTTTGAGGCAT
TTCAGTCAGTTGCTCAATGTACCTATAACCAGACCGTTCAGCTGGATATTACGGCCTTTTTAAAGACCGT
AAAGAAAAATAAGCACAAGTTTTATCCGGCCTTTATTCACATTCTTGCCCGCCTGATGAATGCTCATCCG
GAATTCCGTATGGCAATGAAAGACGGTGAGCTGGTGATATGGGATAGTGTTCACCCTTGTTACACCGTTT
TCCATGAGCAAACTGAAACGTTTTCATCGCTCTGGAGTGAATACCACGACGATTTCCGGCAGTTTCTACA
CATATATTCGCAAGATGTGGCGTGTTACGGTGAAAACCTGGCCTATTTCCCTAAAGGGTTTATTGAGAAT
ATGTTTTTCGTCTCAGCCAATCCCTGGGTGAGTTTCACCAGTTTTGATTTAAACGTGGCCAATATGGACA
ACTTCTTCGCCCCCGTTTTCACCATGGGCAAATATTATACGCAAGGCGACAAGGTGCTGATGCCGCTGGC
GATTCAGGTTCATCATGCCGTCTGTGATGGCTTCCATGTCGGCAGAATGCTTAATGAATTACAACAGTAC
TGCGATGAGTGGCAGGGCGGGGCGTAAACGCCGCGTGGATCCGGCTTACTAAAAGCCAGATAACAGTATG
CGTATTTGCGCGCTGATTTTTGCGGTATAAGAATATATACTGATATGTATACCCGAAGTATGTCAAAAAG
AGGTATGCTATGAAGCAGCGTATTACAGTGACAGTTGACAGCGACAGCTATCAGTTGCTCAAGGCATATA
TGATGTCAATATCTCCGGTCTGGTAAGCACAACCATGCAGAATGAAGCCCGTCGTCTGCGTGCCGAACGC
TGGAAAGCGGAAAATCAGGAAGGGATGGCTGAGGTCGCCCGGTTTATTGAAATGAACGGCTCTTTTGCTG
ACGAGAACAGGGGCTGGTGAAATGCAGTTTAAGGTTTACACCTATAAAAGAGAGAGCCGTTATCGTCTGT
TTGTGGATGTACAGAGTGATATTATTGACACGCCCGGGCGACGGATGGTGATCCCCCTGGCCAGTGCACG
TCTGCTGTCAGATAAAGTCTCCCGTGAACTTTACCCGGTGGTGCATATCGGGGATGAAAGCTGGCGCATG
ATGACCACCGATATGGCCAGTGTGCCGGTCTCCGTTATCGGGGAAGAAGTGGCTGATCTCAGCCACCGCG
AAAATGACATCAAAAACGCCATTAACCTGATGTTCTGGGGAATATAAATGTCAGGCTCCCTTATACACAG
CCAGTCTGCAGGTCGACCATAGTGACTGGATATGTTGTGTTTTACAGTATTATGTAGTCTGTTTTTTATG
CAAAATCTAATTTAATATATTGATATTTATATCATTTTACGTTTCTCGTTCAGCTTTCTTGTACAAAGTG
GTGATGGGCTGCAGGAATTCGATATCAAGCTTAATGGTGAGCAAGGGCGAGGAGCTGTTCACCGGGGTGG
TGCCCATCCTGGTCGAGCTGGACGGCGACGTAAACGGCCACAAGTTCAGCGTGTCCGGCGAGGGCGAGGG
CGATGCCACCTACGGCAAGCTGACCCTGAAGTTCATCTGCACCACCGGCAAGCTGCCCGTGCCCTGGCCC
ACCCTCGTGACCACCTTCGGCTACGGCCTGCAGTGCTTCGCCCGCTACCCCGACCACATGAAGCAGCACG
ACTTCTTCAAGTCCGCCATGCCCGAAGGCTACGTCCAGGAGCGCACCATCTTCTTCAAGGACGACGGCAA
CTACAAGACCCGCGCCGAGGTGAAGTTCGAGGGCGACACCCTGGTGAACCGCATCGAGCTGAAGGGCATC
GACTTCAAGGAGGACGGCAACATCCTGGGGCACAAGCTGGAGTACAACTACAACAGCCACAACGTCTATA
TCATGGCCGACAAGCAGAAGAACGGCATCAAGGTGAACTTCAAGATCCGCCACAACATCGAGGACGGCAG
CGTGCAGCTCGCCGACCACTACCAGCAGAACACCCCCATCGGCGACGGCCCCGTGCTGCTGCCCGACAAC
CACTACCTGAGCTACCAGTCCGCCCTGAGCAAAGACCCCAACGAGAAGCGCGATCACATGGTCCTGCTGG
AGTTCGTGACCGCCGCCGGGATCACTCTCGGCATGGACGAGCTGTACAAGTAACTCGAGTCATGTAATTA
GTTATGTCACGCTTACATTCACGCCCTCCCCCCACATCCGCTCTAACCGAAAAGGAAGGAGTTAGACAAC
CTGAAGTCTAGGTCCCTATTTATTTTTTTATAGTTATGTTAGTATTAAGAACGTTATTTATATTTCAAAT
TTTTCTTTTTTTTCTGTACAGACGCGTGTACGCATGTAACATTATACTGAAAACCTTGCTTGAGAAGGTT
TTGGGACGCTCGAAGGCTTTAATTTGCGGCCGGTACCCAGCTTTTGTTCCCTTTAGTGAGGGTTAATTCC
GAGCTTGGCGTAATCATGGTCATAGCTGTTTCCTGTGTGAAATTGTTATCCGCTCACAATTCCACACAAC
ATAGGAGCCGGAAGCATAAAGTGTAAAGCCTGGGGTGCCTAATGAGTGAGGTAACTCACATTAATTGCGT
TGCGCTCACTGCCCGCTTTCCAGTCGGGAAACCTGTCGTGCCAGCTGCATTAATGAATCGGCCAACGCGC
GGGGAGAGGCGGTTTGCGTATTGGGCGCTCTTCCGCTTCCTCGCTCACTGACTCGCTGCGCTCGGTCGTT
CGGCTGCGGCGAGCGGTATCAGCTCACTCAAAGGCGGTAATACGGTTATCCACAGAATCAGGGGATAACG
CAGGAAAGAACATGTGAGCAAAAGGCCAGCAAAAGGCCAGGAACCGTAAAAAGGCCGCGTTGCTGGCGTT
TTTCCATAGGCTCGGCCCCCCTGACGAGCATCACAAAAATCGACGCTCAAGTCAGAGGTGGCGAAACCCG
ACAGGACTATAAAGATACCAGGCGTTCCCCCCTGGAAGCTCCCTCGTGCGCTCTCCTGTTCCGACCCTGC
CGCTTACCGGATACCTGTCCGCCTTTCTCCCTTCGGGAAGCGTGGCGCTTTCTCAATGCTCACGCTGTAG
GTATCTCAGTTCGGTGTAGGTCGTTCGCTCCAAGCTGGGCTGTGTGCACGAACCCCCCGTTCAGCCCGAC
CGCTGCGCCTTATCCGGTAACTATCGTCTTGAGTCCAACCCGGTAAGACACGACTTATCGCCACTGGCAG
CAGCCACTGGTAACAGGATTAGCAGAGCGAGGTATGTAGGCGGTGCTACAGAGTTCTTGAAGTGGTGGCC
TAACTACGGCTACACTAGAAGGACAGTATTTGGTATCTGCGCTCTGCTGAAGCCAGTTACCTTCGGAAAA
AGAGTTGGTAGCTCTTGATCCGGCAAACAAACCACCGCTGGTAGCGGTGGTTTTTTTGTTTGCAAGCAGC
AGATTACGCGCAGAAAAAAAGGATCTCAAGAAGATCCTTTGATCTTTTCTACGGGGTCTGACGCTCAGTG
GAACGAAAACTCACGTTAAGGGATTTTGGTCATGAGATTATCAAAAAGGATCTTCACCTAGATCCTTTTA
AATTAAAAATGAAGTTTTAAATCAATCTAAAGTATATATGAGTAAACTTGGTCTGACAGTTACCAATGCT
TAATCAGTGAGGCACCTATCTCAGCGATCTGTCTATTTCGTTCATCCATAGTTGCCTGACTGCCCGTCGT
GTAGATAACTACGATACGGGAGGGCTTACCATCTGGCCCCAGTGCTGCAATGATACCGCGAGACCCACGC
TCACCGGCTCCAGATTTATCAGCAATAAACCAGCCAGCCGGAAGGGCCGAGCGCAGAAGTGGTCCTGCAA
CTTTATCCGCCTCCATCCAGTCTATTAATTGTTGCCGGGAAGCTAGAGTAAGTAGTTCGCCAGTTAATAG
TTTGCGCAACGTTGTTGCCATTGCTACAGGCATCGTGGTGTCACGCTCGTCGTTTGGTATGGCTTCATTC
AGCTCCGGTTCCCAACGATCAAGGCGAGTTACATGATCCCCCATGTTGTGAAAAAAAGCGGTTAGCTCCT
TCGGTCCTCCGATCGTTGTCAGAAGTAAGTTGGCCGCAGTGTTATCACTCATGGTTATGGCAGCACTGCA
TAATTCTCTTACTGTCATGCCATCCGTAAGATGCTTTTCTGTGACTGGTGAGTACTCAACCAAGTCATTC
TGAGAATAGTGTATGCGGCGACCGAGTTGCTCTTGCCCGGCGTCAATACGGGATAATACCGCGCCACATA
GCAGAACTTTAAAAGTGCTCATCATTGGAAAACGTTCTTCGGGGCGAAAACTCTCAAGGATCTTACCGCT
GTTGAGATCCAGTTCGATGTAACCCACTCGTGCACCCAACTGATCTTCAGCATCTTTTACTTTCACCAGC
GTTTCTGGGTGAGCAAAAACAGGAAGGCAAAATGCCGCAAAAAAGGGAATAAGGGCGACACGGAAATGTT
GAATACTCATACTCTTCCTTTTTCAATATTATTGAAGCATTTATCAGGGTTATTGTCTCATGAGCGGATA
CATATTTGAATGTATTTAGAAAAATAAACAAATAGGGGTTCCGCGCACATTTCCCCGAAAAGTGCCACCT
GACGTCTTATTATCATGACATTAACCTATAAAAATAGGCGTATCACGAGGCCCTTTCGTC
Features (pLannotate 1.2.2; 30 found; start..end, strand, type, name):
    137..186     +  misc_feature   bom (fragment): basis of mobility region from pBR322
    191..265     -  CDS            MRM1 (fragment): MRM1_YEAST - Also known as PET56 From Saccharomyces cerevisiae (strain ATCC 204508 / S288c) (Baker's yeast).
    315..502     +  promoter       HIS3 promoter: S. cerevisiae HIS3
    503..1162    +  CDS            HIS3: imidazoleglycerol-phosphate dehydratase, required for histidine biosynthesis; S. cerevisiae HIS3; yeast auxotrophic marker
   1119..1412    +  CDS            YO201_YEAST (fragment): Protein uncertain: Swiss-Prot protein existence level 5. From Saccharomyces cerevisiae (strain ATCC 204508 / S288c) (Baker's yeast).
   1369..1422    +  misc_feature   bom (fragment): basis of mobility region from pBR322
   1423..1878    -  rep_origin     f1 ori (sequence partly withheld): f1 bacteriophage origin of replication; arrow indicates direction of (+) strand synthesis
   1886..2043    -  CDS            lacZα (fragment): LacZα fragment of β-galactosidase; lacZ fragment
   2046..2064    +  promoter       T7 promoter: promoter for bacteriophage T7 RNA polymerase
   2089..2733    +  promoter       GAP promoter: S. cerevisiae TDH3; promoter for glyceraldehyde-3-phosphate dehydrogenase
   2739..2759    +  misc_feature   MCS (fragment): pBluescript multiple cloning site
   2763..2887    +  protein_bind   attR1: mutant version of attR; recombination site for the Gateway® LR reaction LR Clonase™
   2912..2942    +  promoter       lac UV5 promoter: E. coli lac promoter with an "up" mutation
   2966..2995    +  promoter       cat promoter (fragment): promoter of the E. coli cat gene encoding chloramphenicol acetyltransferase
   2996..3655    +  CDS            CmR: chloramphenicol acetyltransferase; cat; confers resistance to chloramphenicol
   3837..3995    +  CDS            ccdA (fragment): CCDA_ECO57 - Also known as H, letA. Experimental evidence at protein level: Swiss-Prot protein existence level 1. Antitoxin component of a type II toxin-antitoxin (TA) system which inhibits the post-segregational killing (PSK) of plasmid-free cells, also referred to as a plasmid addiction system. Binds to and blocks the activity of CcdB; will also remove bound CcdB protein from the CcdB-GyrA complex by forming a CcdA-CcdB complex, a process termed rejuvenation. Functions as a transcriptional corepressor for the ccdAB operon, repression also requires CcdB (By similarity). From Escherichia coli
   4000..4302    +  CDS            ccdB: CCDB_ECOLI - Also known as G, letB, letD. Experimental evidence at protein level: Swiss-Prot protein existence level 1. Toxic component of a type II toxin-antitoxin (TA) system, functioning in plasmid maintainence. Responsible for the post- segregational killing (PSK) of plasmid-free cells, also referred to as a plasmid addiction system. Half-life of over 2 hours. Cell killing by CcdB is accompanied by filamentation, defects in chromosome and plasmid segregation, defects in cell division, formation of anucleate cells, decreased DNA synthesis and plasmid loss. Interferes with the activity of DN
   4346..4470    -  protein_bind   attR2: mutant version of attR; recombination site for the Gateway® LR reaction LR Clonase™
   4474..4501    +  misc_feature   MCS (fragment): pBluescript multiple cloning site
   4502..5221    +  CDS            EYFP: enhanced YFP mammalian codon-optimized
   5228..5475    +  terminator     CYC1 terminator: S. cerevisiae CYC1; transcription terminator for CYC1
   5498..5516    -  promoter       T3 promoter: promoter for bacteriophage T3 RNA polymerase
   5561..5577    -  protein_bind   lac operator: The lac repressor binds to the lac operator to inhibit transcription in E. coli. This inhibition can be relieved by adding lactose or isopropyl-β-D-thiogalactopyranoside (IPTG). lac repressor encoded by lacI
   5585..5615    -  promoter       lac promoter: promoter for the E. coli lac operon
   5630..5651    -  protein_bind   CAP binding site: CAP binding activates transcription in the presence of cAMP. E. coli catabolite activator protein
   5664..5756    -  CDS            lacI (fragment): lac repressor; lacI; The lac repressor binds to the lac operator to inhibit transcription in E. coli. This inhibition can be relieved by adding lactose or isopropyl-β-D-thiogalactopyranoside (IPTG).
   5939..6527    -  rep_origin     ori: high-copy-number ColE1/pMB1/pBR322/pUC origin of replication
   6698..7558    -  CDS            AmpR: β-lactamase; bla; confers resistance to ampicillin, carbenicillin, and related antibiotics
   7559..7663    -  promoter       AmpR promoter: bla
   7748..35      +  CDS            rop (fragment) (across the origin): Rop protein, which maintains plasmids at low copy number; rop
