[The description below was written by a language model from this plasmid's Addgene catalogue record and pLannotate feature annotations shown in this document.]
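Description:
pAG303GPD-ccdB-EYFP is an empty Gateway destination vector for protein expression in Saccharomyces cerevisiae, built on the pRS303 backbone. The depositor describes it as an integrating plasmid. Consistent with this, the feature table shows no yeast replication origin or centromere, so stable maintenance in yeast depends on insertion into the genome, with selection through the HIS3 auxotrophic marker under its own promoter. In E. coli it replicates from a high-copy ColE1/pUC-type origin and carries ampicillin resistance (bla). An f1 origin and remnants of the pBluescript-style lacZα/MCS region with flanking T7 and T3 promoters are also present.

The expression cassette is driven by the constitutive GPD (TDH3/GAP) promoter and ends in the CYC1 terminator. Between them sits the Gateway cassette, in which attR1 and attR2 flank a chloramphenicol resistance gene and the ccdB toxin gene. ccdB poisons DNA gyrase in ordinary E. coli, so the unrecombined vector must be kept in ccdB-tolerant strains, with chloramphenicol and ampicillin both used for selection. In an LR reaction with an entry clone, the attR-flanked cassette is replaced by the gene of interest. Loss of ccdB then provides counter-selection against unreacted vector in standard strains.

Immediately downstream of attR2 lies an EYFP coding sequence, so an open reading frame introduced without a stop codon and in frame is expressed as a C-terminal EYFP fusion. The plasmid belongs to a suite of yeast Gateway vectors designed for high-throughput genetic analysis. It suits strong, constitutive expression of fluorescently tagged proteins from an integrated copy, for example in localisation studies. The depositor notes that the supplied full sequence is for reference only and may not match the plasmid exactly.
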