Addgene plasmid #14206: pAG303GPD-ccdB-EYFP
Purpose: (Empty Backbone)
Depositing lab: Susan Lindquist. Depositing organization: Whitehead Institute for Biomedical Research. Publication: A suite of Gateway cloning vectors for high-throughput genetic analysis in Saccharomyces cerevisiae. Alberti S, Gitler AD, Lindquist S. Yeast. 2007 Oct . 24(10):913-9. 10.1002/yea.1502 PubMed 17583893.
Backbone
  Vector backbone: pRS303
  Vector type: Yeast Expression ; Gateway Destination
  Selectable markers: HIS3
Growth in bacteria
  Bacterial resistance: Chloramphenicol and Ampicillin, 25 & 100 μg/mL
  Growth temperature: 37°C
  Growth strain: ccdB Survival
  Growth instructions: DB3.1, ccdB Survival
  Copy number: Unknown
Gene/Insert
  Gene/Insert name: None
  Tag / fusion protein: EYFP (C terminal on backbone)
  Cloning method: Gateway Cloning
  Sequencing primers: 5′ GPDPro_F
Terms and licenses: Academic/Nonprofit Terms; Industry Terms: Not Available to Industry
Depositor comments: Type of plasmid: integrating. This plasmid contains the Gateway technology from Invitrogen; Invitrogen requires purchasing of Gateway Clonase for carrying out the Gateway recombinational cloning reaction http://www.invitrogen.com Please note that the full plasmid sequence is provided as a reference only, and may not match the exact sequence of the plasmid.
How to cite: pAG303GPD-ccdB-EYFP was a gift from Susan Lindquist (Addgene plasmid # 14206 ; http://n2t.net/addgene:14206 ; RRID:Addgene_14206)
