>Addgene plasmid #14206 | pAG303GPD-ccdB-EYFP | addgene partial sequence | sequence record 20583 | 14206 with pRS_marker
TTTTAAGAGCTTGGTGAGCGCTAGGAGTCACTGCCAGGTATCGTTTGAACACGGCATTAGTCAGGGAAGT
CATAACACAGTCCTTTCCCGCAATTTTCTTTTTCTATTACTCTTGGCCTCCTCTAGTACACTCTATATTT
TTTTATGCCTCGGTAATGATTTTCATTTTTTTTTTTCCACCTAGCGGATGACTCTTTTTTTTTCTTAGCG
ATTGGCATTATCACATAATGAATTATACATTATATAAAGTAATGTGATTTCTTCGAAGAATATACTAAAA
AATGAGCAGGCAAGATAAACGAAGGCAAAGATGACAGAGCAGAAAGCCCTAGTAAAGCGTATTACAAATG
AAACCAAGATTCAGATTGCGATCTCTTTAAAGGGTGGTCCCCTAGCGATAGAGCACTCGATCTTCCCAGA
AAAAGAGGCAGAAGCAGTAGCAGAACAGGCCACACAATCGCAAGTGATTAACGTCCACACAGGTATAGGG
TTTCTGGACCATATGATACATGCTCTGGCCAAGCATTCCGGCTGGTCGCTAATCGTTGAGTGCATTGGTG
ACTTACACATAGACGACCATCACACCACTGAAGACTGCGGGATTGCTCTCGGTCAAGCTTTTAAAGAGGC
CCTAGGGGCCGTGCGTGGAGTAAAAAGGTTTGGATCAGGATTTGCGCCTTTGGATGAGGCACTTTCCAGA
GCGGTGGTA
