>Addgene plasmid #14206 | pAG303GPD-ccdB-EYFP | addgene partial sequence | sequence record 20584 | 14206 with GW5
TGCGGCCGCCATAGTGACTGGATATGTTGTGTTTTACAGTATTATGTAGTCTGTTTTTTATGCAAAATCT
AATTTAATATATTGATATTTATATCATTTTACGTTTCTCGTTCAGCTTTTTTGTACAAACTTGTGATGGG
GGATCCACTAGTTCTAGAATCCGTCGAAACTAAGTTCTGGTGTTTTAAAACTAAAAAAAAGACTAACTAT
AAAAGTAGAATTTAAGAAGTTTAAGAAATAGATTTACAGAATTACAATCAATACCTACCGTCTTTATATA
CTTATTAGTCAAGTAGGGGAATAATTTCAGGGAACTGGTTTCAACCTTTTTTTTCAGCTTTTTCCAAATC
AGAGAGAGCAGAAGGTAATAGAAGGTGTAAGAAAATGAGATAGATACATGCGTGGGTCAATTGCCTTGTG
TCATCATTTACTCCAGGCAGGTTGCATCACTCCATTGAGGTTGTGCCCGTTTTTTGCCTGTTTGTGCCCC
TGTTCTCTGTAGTTGCGCTAAGAGAATGGACCTATGAACTGATGGTTGGTGAAGAAAACAATATTTTGGT
GCTGGGATTCTTTTTTTTTCTGGATGCCAGCTTAAAAAGCGGGCTCCATTATATTTAGTGGATGCCAGGA
ATAAACTGTTCACCCAGACACCTACGATGTTATATATTCTGTGTAACCCGCCCCCTATTTTGGGCATGTA
CGGGTTACAGC
