>Addgene plasmid #14206 | pAG303GPD-ccdB-EYFP | addgene partial sequence | sequence record 20585 | 14206 with GW3
GGAAGAGTGGCTGATCTCAGCCACCGCGAAAATGACATCAAAAACGCCATTAACCTGATGTTCTGGGGAA
TATAAATGTCAGGCTCCCTTATACACAGCCAGTCTGCAGGTCGACCATAGTGACTGGATATGTTGTGTTT
TACAGTATTATGTAGTCTGTTTTTTATGCAAAATCTAATTTAATATATTGATATTTATATCATTTTACGT
TTCTCGTTCAGCTTTCTTGTACAAAGTGGTGATGGGCTGCAGGAATTCGATATCAAGCTTAATGGTGAGC
AAGGGCGAGGAGCTGTTCACCGGGGTGGTGCCCATCCTGGTCGAGCTGGACGGCGACGTAAACGGCCACA
AGTTCAGCGTGTCCGGCGAGGGCGAGGGCGATGCCACCTACGGCAAGCTGACCCTGAAGTTCATCTGCAC
CACCGGCAAGCTGCCCGTGCCCTGGCCCACCCTCGTGACCACCTTCGGCTACGGCCTGCAGTGCTTCGCC
CGCTACCCCGACCACATGAAGCAGCACGACTTCTTCAAGTCCGCCATGCCCGAAGGCTACGTCCAGGAGC
GCACCATCTTCTTCAAGGACGACGGCAACTACAAGACCCGCGCCGAGGTGAAGTTCGAGGGCGACACCCT
GGTGAACCGCATCGAGCTGAAGGGCATCGACTTCAAGGAGGACGGCAACATCCTGGGGCACAAGCTGGA
